>Addgene plasmid #169975 | pDONR221 CARD8 PAM | addgene full sequence | sequence record 332714 | Addgene NGS Result
GTTTGCGTATTGGGCGCTCTTCCGCTTCCTCGCTCACTGACTCGCTGCGCTCGGTCGTTCGGCTGCGGCG
AGCGGTATCAGCTCACTCAAAGGCGGTAATACGGTTATCCACAGAATCAGGGGATAACGCAGGAAAGAAC
ATGTGAGCAAAAGGCCAGCAAAAGGCCAGGAACCGTAAAAAGGCCGCGTTGCTGGCGTTTTTCCATAGGC
TCCGCCCCCCTGACGAGCATCACAAAAATCGACGCTCAAGTCAGAGGTGGCGAAACCCGACAGGACTATA
AAGATACCAGGCGTTTCCCCCTGGAAGCTCCCTCGTGCGCTCTCCTGTTCCGACCCTGCCGCTTACCGGA
TACCTGTCCGCCTTTCTCCCTTCGGGAAGCGTGGCGCTTTCTCATAGCTCACGCTGTAGGTATCTCAGTT
CGGTGTAGGTCGTTCGCTCCAAGCTGGGCTGTGTGCACGAACCCCCCGTTCAGCCCGACCGCTGCGCCTT
ATCCGGTAACTATCGTCTTGAGTCCAACCCGGTAAGACACGACTTATCGCCACTGGCAGCAGCCACTGGT
AACAGGATTAGCAGAGCGAGGTATGTAGGCGGTGCTACAGAGTTCTTGAAGTGGTGGCCTAACTACGGCT
ACACTAGAAGAACAGTATTTGGTATCTGCGCTCTGCTGAAGCCAGTTACCTTCGGAAAAAGAGTTGGTAG
CTCTTGATCCGGCAAACAAACCACCGCTGGTAGCGGTGGTTTTTTTGTTTGCAAGCAGCAGATTACGCGC
AGAAAAAAAGGATCTCAAGAAGATCCTTTGATCTTTTCTACGGGGTCTGACGCTCAGTGGAACGACGCGT
AACTCACGTTAAGGGATTTTGGTCATGAGCTTGCGCCGTCCCGTCAAGTCAGCGTAATGCTCTGCCAGTG
TTACAACCAATTAACCAATTCTGATTAGAAAAACTCATCGAGCATCAAATGAAACTGCAATTTATTCATA
TCAGGATTATCAATACCATATTTTTGAAAAAGCCGTTTCTGTAATGAAGGAGAAAACTCACCGAGGCAGT
TCCATAGGATGGCAAGATCCTGGTATCGGTCTGCGATTCCGACTCGTCCAACATCAATACAACCTATTAA
TTTCCCCTCGTCAAAAATAAGGTTATCAAGTGAGAAATCACCATGAGTGACGACTGAATCCGGTGAGAAT
GGCAAAAGTTTATGCATTTCTTTCCAGACTTGTTCAACAGGCCAGCCATTACGCTCGTCATCAAAATCAC
TCGCATCAACCAAACCGTTATTCATTCGTGATTGCGCCTGAGCGAGACGAAATACGCGATCGCTGTTAAA
AGGACAATTACAAACAGGAATCGAATGCAACCGGCGCAGGAACACTGCCAGCGCATCAACAATATTTTCA
CCTGAATCAGGATATTCTTCTAATACCTGGAATGCTGTTTTTCCGGGGATCGCAGTGGTGAGTAACCATG
CATCATCAGGAGTACGGATAAAATGCTTGATGGTCGGAAGAGGCATAAATTCCGTCAGCCAGTTTAGTCT
GACCATCTCATCTGTAACATCATTGGCAACGCTACCTTTGCCATGTTTCAGAAACAACTCTGGCGCATCG
GGCTTCCCATACAAGCGATAGATTGTCGCACCTGATTGCCCGACATTATCGCGAGCCCATTTATACCCAT
ATAAATCAGCATCCATGTTGGAATTTAATCGCGGCCTCGACGTTTCCCGTTGAATATGGCTCATAACACC
CCTTGTATTACTGTTTATGTAAGCAGACAGTTTTATTGTTCATGATGATATATTTTTATCTTGTGCAATG
TAACATCAGAGATTTTGAGACACGGGCCAGAGCTGCCAGGAAACAGCTATGACCATGTAATACGACTCAC
TATAGGGGATATCAGCTGGATGGCAAATAATGATTTTATTTTGACTGATAGTGACCTGTTCGTTGCAACA
AATTGATAAGCAATGCTTTCTTATAATGCCAACTTTGTACAAGAAAGCTGGGTCCAAATTCTGCTGTCTA
AGATAGGACACGAGGTAAGGGTCCCTTTCACTAATGCTTCTGAAGAGCACGTCCAGGGCCAGGTCCCCTT
TCTTCTCCACCATGCTCAGCAAGGCCTCATTCTTGCTCTGCCGTGTCTTTTCCTGCTCCACCAGCTCCTT
CTCATTCTCAGTAAGAACCTCATTGTCTTGGAGATCATCGAGCACCCCTTTCAGGTCCCCCATCCTGGCT
TGGAGTTGCCGGTGGTTCTCCTTCACAAAGGCTGCACCTGAGAAAGGAGGAGGGGCTGATGCAGCTACAA
GCTGGAGATCCACTGGCTTCACCTCAGTATCCCACACCAAAGTCCCATGTCTTTTTTCAGTAATCTCAAG
TTGAATGGGTTCCTTCATCTGCCCAGCATAGAATTTTGAGAAGTGCTGAATTTCTCCAGGGCTCCTGTAG
GACAATTTCAACTCCTTGGGCATTACTTTCAGGTTAGCAGAATTAGACACAATATAACTGGAACCAAAGT
TCAGGGGTTCCATTGGGGGCGAAGTCTGCAGGCGCACACCATGGAAGCGATCTTCCTCATCATCTATCGC
CTTTGTTAGCAAGGCGTCGCTGGGGACAAGGTACAAGTGGAACTTAATATCTTCGGGGTGGGGGTGATAA
TAGATCAATGTGTTGGAAGTGATGGGGATGGAGAGGCGAGTCCCACTGGCGATCCGCAGCAGGATGCCCA
TCAGAGAGAAGCTGGGGCTTTCCAGGACAGCATAGAAAGGCTCCACCCGGGCTGGATGCTCCAGGACCAT
CCCTTCATTCTTAAAATGGGCAACGAGAAACCAGGAGACGTCCACCTCACCTGCTTGGAGGGAGATGAAG
TGGGGGAGGTGGATTTCGGCGACAGCCTCCTCTGGCTCTGCAGTGACATCAAACAAGGGGCCGCCCACCA
GCCACTGTTCATGGTGCTGCAGGTCCAGGGCCAGGTGCTGACTCCAGCTGCCGAAGGCGATGGTAACTGT
GACCTCATCCCTTACCAGGAAGCCGAGGCCTGTGGCTGACCACAGATACCAGCCAGCAGTGGGGAACCAA
ACGCTGTATCTGTTTGTGCTCTTATCAATCAACTCAACATCCACATTTCCTTCAGGCCCCAGAAACTGAC
GATTTTTATAATCTTCTTCGATCTCAAAACAGACTTTAGAAGCATAAGAGGAAACTATTTGATTCTCTTC
TGAGCAAATGTCTCCTGAATCTTGTCCCTCTGAAGATTCCTGCTCTTCTGATACACTGGGAATGTCCCCC
CCAGATAGTTGACACTCAGGAACAGCACGGAACAATAATGGCTCTGCCTCTGTCTCATCATCTTCTTGGA
AAAAATGTGAGATGTCACAAAGGGTCTCAGAAACACAGGGTAGCTCCCTGTATACCGTATCATTTGTCAC
ACAGGCCTCAGCCTGAAAAAAAATTCCAGTTTTTGTGTATTGCAGTTCCCGTATGCTATTGTCAACCAAC
AGTTTCCGTGATCCTTGTAGTCTAATGAGTTTGGATGCATCTATGTTCCTACTGGATCCACTGTCCCGTC
TCGGCAGCTCTTCCTCACTGCTGCTACTCTTTTCTGGACACTCCTTTTTTTCCATGGCGAAGCCTGCTTT
TTTGTACAAAGTTGGCATTATAAAAAAGCATTGCTCATCAATTTGTTGCAACGAACAGGTCACTATCAGT
CAAAATAAAATCATTATTTGGGGCCCGAGCTTAAGACTGGCCGTCGTTTTACAACGTCGTGACTGGGAAA
ACATCCATGCTAGCGTTAACGCGAGAGTAGGGAACTGCCAGGCATCAAATAAAACGAAAGGCTCAGTCGG
AAGACTGGGCCTTTCGTTTTATCTGTTGTTTGTCGGTGAACGCTCTCCTGAGTAGGACAAATCCGCCGGG
AGCGGATTTGAACGTTGTGAAGCAACGGCCCGGAGGGTGGCGGGCAGGACGCCCGCCATAAACTGCCAGG
CATCAAACTAAGCAGAAGGCCATCCTGACGGATGGCCTTTTTGCGTTTCTACAAACTCTTCCTGGCTAGC
GGTACGCGTATTAATTGCGTTGCGCTCACTGCCCGCTTTCCAGTCGGGAAACCTGTCGTGCCAGCTGCAT
TAATGAATCGGCCAACGCGCGGGGAGAGGCG
Features (pLannotate 1.2.2; 10 found; start..end, strand, type, name):
    200..788     -  rep_origin     ori: high-copy-number ColE1/pMB1/pBR322/pUC origin of replication
    935..1744    -  CDS            KanR: aminoglycoside phosphotransferase; aph(3')-Ia; confers resistance to kanamycin in bacteria or G418 (Geneticin®) in eukaryotes
   1878..1896    +  promoter       T7 promoter: promoter for bacteriophage T7 RNA polymerase
   1914..2013    +  protein_bind   attL2: mutant version of attL; recombination site for the Gateway® LR reaction LR Clonase™
   2015..3625    -  CDS            CARD8: CARD8_HUMAN - Also known as DACAR From Homo sapiens (Human).
   3631..3730    -  protein_bind   attL1: mutant version of attL; recombination site for the Gateway® LR reaction LR Clonase™
   3746..3782    +  CDS            lacZα (fragment): LacZα fragment of β-galactosidase; lacZ fragment
   3829..3872    -  terminator     rrnB T1 terminator: Escherichia coli rrnB; transcription terminator T1 from the E. coli rrnB gene
   4004..4031    +  terminator     rrnB T2 terminator: transcription terminator T2 from the E. coli rrnB gene
   4086..17      -  CDS            lacI (fragment) (across the origin): lac repressor; lacI; The lac repressor binds to the lac operator to inhibit transcription in E. coli. This inhibition can be relieved by adding lactose or isopropyl-β-D-thiogalactopyranoside (IPTG).
