[The description below was written by a language model from this plasmid's Addgene catalogue record and pLannotate feature annotations shown in this document.]
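Description:
pDONR221 CARD8 PAM is a Gateway entry clone built on the pDONR221 backbone, intended as a shuttle intermediate rather than an expression plasmid. It is maintained in E. coli through a high-copy ColE1/pUC-type origin of replication and selected with kanamycin via the aph(3')-Ia aminoglycoside phosphotransferase gene. The sequenced record is about 4.2 kb. Other backbone features include the rrnB T1 and T2 transcription terminators, which insulate the cloning region from read-through transcription, a T7 promoter adjacent to attL2, and short annotated lacZα and lacI fragments that are vector remnants with no evident functional role here.

The payload is the human CARD8 open reading frame, which encodes a caspase recruitment domain protein that forms an inflammasome. It sits between attL1 and attL2, the recombination sites that let LR Clonase transfer the insert directionally into any attR-containing destination vector. No eukaryotic promoter drives CARD8 in this plasmid, so expression elements are supplied by the destination vector. Two design choices matter. The coding sequence lacks a stop codon, so it can be read through into a C-terminal tag or fusion partner provided by the destination vector. It also carries the "PAM" mutations, described as changes in an sgRNA binding site. Such changes typically make a cDNA resistant to Cas9 cleavage, allowing re-expression of CARD8 in cells where the endogenous gene has been targeted by CRISPR, although the record does not state the exact changes or which guide they evade. The associated publication concerns the regulation of CARD8 inflammasome formation by dipeptidyl peptidase 9.
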