Addgene plasmid #169975: pDONR221 CARD8 PAM
Purpose: pDONR221 for Gateway shuttling. Contains CARD8 (no stop codon) with sgRNA binding site mutations
Depositing lab: Daniel Bachovchin. Depositing organization: Memorial Sloan-Kettering Cancer Center. Publication: Dipeptidyl peptidase 9 sets a threshold for CARD8 inflammasome formation by sequestering its active C-terminal fragment. Sharif H, Hollingsworth LR, Griswold AR, Hsiao JC, Wang Q, Bachovchin DA, Wu H. Immunity. 2021 Jul 13;54(7):1392-1404.e10. doi: 10.1016/j.immuni.2021.04.024. Epub 2021 May 20. PubMed 34019797.
Backbone
  Vector backbone: pDONR221
  Vector type: Gateway cloning vector
Growth in bacteria
  Bacterial resistance: Kanamycin, 50 μg/mL
  Growth temperature: 37°C
  Growth strain: DH5alpha
  Copy number: High Copy
Gene/Insert
  Gene/Insert name: CARD8
  Species: H. sapiens (human)
  Mutation: PAM
  Entrez Gene: CARD8 (a.k.a. CARDINAL, DACAR, DAKAR, NDPP, NDPP1, TUCAN)
  Cloning method: Gateway Cloning
  Sequencing primers: 5′ M13 F; 3′ M13 R
Terms and licenses: Academic/Nonprofit Terms; Industry Terms: Not Available to Industry
How to cite: pDONR221 CARD8 PAM was a gift from Daniel Bachovchin (Addgene plasmid # 169975 ; http://n2t.net/addgene:169975 ; RRID:Addgene_169975)
