>Addgene plasmid #169975 | pDONR221 CARD8 PAM | depositor partial sequence | sequence record 329300 | Insert sequence
ATGGAAAAAAAGGAGTGTCCAGAAAAGAGTAGCAGCAGTGAGGAAGAGCTGCCGAGACGGGACAGTGGAT
CCAGTAGGAACATAGATGCATCCAAACTCATTAGACTACAAGGATCACGGAAACTGTTGGTTGACAATAG
CATACGGGAACTGCAATACACAAAAACTGGAATTTTTTTTCAGGCTGAGGCCTGTGTGACAAATGATACG
GTATACAGGGAGCTACCCTGTGTTTCTGAGACCCTTTGTGACATCTCACATTTTTTCCAAGAAGATGATG
AGACAGAGGCAGAGCCATTATTGTTCCGTGCTGTTCCTGAGTGTCAACTATCTGGGGGGGACATTCCCAG
TGTATCAGAAGAGCAGGAATCTTCAGAGGGACAAGATTCAGGAGACATTTGCTCAGAAGAGAATCAAATA
GTTTCCTCTTATGCTTCTAAAGTCTGTTTTGAGATCGAAGAAGATTATAAAAATCGTCAGTTTCTGGGGC
CTGAAGGAAATGTGGATGTTGAGTTGATTGATAAGAGCACAAACAGATACAGCGTTTGGTTCCCCACTGC
TGGCTGGTATCTGTGGTCAGCCACAGGCCTCGGCTTCCTGGTAAGGGATGAGGTCACAGTTACCATCGCC
TTCGGCAGCTGGAGTCAGCACCTGGCCCTGGACCTGCAGCACCATGAACAGTGGCTGGTGGGCGGCCCCT
TGTTTGATGTCACTGCAGAGCCAGAGGAGGCTGTCGCCGAAATCCACCTCCCCCACTTCATCTCCCTCCA
AGCAGGTGAGGTGGACGTCTCCTGGTTTCTCGTTGCCCATTTTAAGAATGAAGGGATGGTCCTGGAGCAT
CCAGCCCGGGTGGAGCCTTTCTATGCTGTCCTGGAAAGCCCCAGCTTCTCTCTGATGGGCATCCTGCTGC
GGATCGCCAGTGGGACTCGCCTCTCCATCCCCATCACTTCCAACACATTGATCTATTATCACCCCCACCC
CGAAGATATTAAGTTCCACTTGTACCTTGTCCCCAGCGACGCCTTGCTAACAAAGGCGATAGATGATGAG
GAAGATCGCTTCCATGGTGTGCGCCTGCAGACTTCGCCCCCAATGGAACCCCTGAACTTTGGTTCCAGTT
ATATTGTGTCTAATTCTGCTAACCTGAAAGTAATGCCCAAGGAGTTGAAATTGTCCTACAGGAGCCCTGG
AGAAATTCAGCACTTCTCAAAATTCTATGCTGGGCAGATGAAGGAACCCATTCAACTTGAGATTACTGAA
AAAAGACATGGGACTTTGGTGTGGGATACTGAGGTGAAGCCAGTGGATCTCCAGCTTGTAGCTGCATCAG
CCCCTCCTCCTTTCTCAGGTGCAGCCTTTGTGAAGGAGAACCACCGGCAACTCCAAGCCAGGATGGGGGA
CCTGAAAGGGGTGCTCGATGATCTCCAAGACAATGAGGTTCTTACTGAGAATGAGAAGGAGCTGGTGGAG
CAGGAAAAGACACGGCAGAGCAAGAATGAGGCCTTGCTGAGCATGGTGGAGAAGAAAGGGGACCTGGCCC
TGGACGTGCTCTTCAGAAGCATTAGTGAAAGGGACCCTTACCTCGTGTCCTATCTTAGACAGCAGAATTT
G
